>Addgene plasmid #67714 | pTmaM4 | addgene full sequence | sequence record 126589 | Addgene assembled full plasmid sequence
TTCTCATGTTTGACAGCTTATCATCGATAAGCTTTAATGCGGTAGTTTATCACAGTTAAATTGCTAACGC
AGTCAGGCACCGTGTATGAAATCTAACAATGCGCTCATCGTCATCCTCGGCACCGTCACCCTGGATGCTG
TAGGCATAGGCTTGGTTATGCCGGTACTGCCGGGCCTCTTGCGGGATATCCGGATATAGTTCCTCCTTTC
AGCAAAAAACCCCTCAAGACCCGTTTAGAGGCCCCAAGGGGTTATGCTAGTTATTGCTCAGCGGTGGCAG
CAGCCAACTCAGCTTCCTTTCGGGCTTTGTTAGCAGCCGGATCCTCATTATTTTTTCATCCTCTTCATTA
GAGCTTTCATCTGTTCATAGCTTTTGAGAAGTTTGTTCACATCCTGGACGGTAGTTCCACTTCCACGTGC
GATTCTCCTTTTTCTACTGGCGTTTATTATACCGGGATTTCTTCTCTCTTCTATGGTCATCGAATTTATG
ATGGCCTCGATCTTTTTCAGCTCCTTTTCACTCATCTCCACATCGACCTTCGGTGCACCTGGAAGCATCT
CAAGAATGGAAGAAAGAGGTCCGAGTTTTTTCATCTCCTGAAGCTGTTCTTTGAAATCTTCCAGGGTGAA
CTCTGCCTTCAGGAACTTTTCTGCGCTTTTCTTCATCTTTTCCTGATCGAGTTCCTTTTCCACTTTTTCG
ATCAGTGAAAGAACGTCCCCCTGGAAGTACAGGTTTTCAGCTGCCGGCCTTCCCTCGATGTGATGGTGAT
GGTGATGGCCCATGGTATATCTCCTTCTTAAAGTTAAACAAAATTATTTCTAGAGGGGAATTGTTATCCG
CTCACAATTCCCCTATAGTGAGTCGTATTAATTTCGCGGGATCGAGATCTCGATCCTCTACGCCGGACGC
ATCGTGGCCGGCATCACCGGCGCCACAGGTGCGGTTGCTGGCGCCTATATCGCCGACATCACCGATGGGG
AAGATCGGGCTCGCCACTTCGGGCTCATGAGCGCTTGTTTCGGCGTGGGTATGGTGGCAGGCCCCGTGGC
CGGGGGACTGTTGGGCGCCATCTCCTTGCATGCACCATTCCTTGCGGCGGCGGTGCTCAACGGCCTCAAC
CTACTACTGGGCTGCTTCCTAATGCAGGAGTCGCATAAGGGAGAGCGTCGAGATCCCGGACACCATCGAA
TGGCGCAAAACCTTTCGCGGTATGGCATGATAGCGCCCGGAAGAGAGTCAATTCAGGGTGGTGAATGTGA
AACCAGTAACGTTATACGATGTCGCAGAGTATGCCGGTGTCTCTTATCAGACCGTTTCCCGCGTGGTGAA
CCAGGCCAGCCACGTTTCTGCGAAAACGCGGGAAAAAGTGGAAGCGGCGATGGCGGAGCTGAATTACATT
CCCAACCGCGTGGCACAACAACTGGCGGGCAAACAGTCGTTGCTGATTGGCGTTGCCACCTCCAGTCTGG
CCCTGCACGCGCCGTCGCAAATTGTCGCGGCGATTAAATCTCGCGCCGATCAACTGGGTGCCAGCGTGGT
GGTGTCGATGGTAGAACGAAGCGGCGTCGAAGCCTGTAAAGCGGCGGTGCACAATCTTCTCGCGCAACGC
GTCAGTGGGCTGATCATTAACTATCCGCTGGATGACCAGGATGCCATTGCTGTGGAAGCTGCCTGCACTA
ATGTTCCGGCGTTATTTCTTGATGTCTCTGACCAGACACCCATCAACAGTATTATTTTCTCCCATGAAGA
CGGTACGCGACTGGGCGTGGAGCATCTGGTCGCATTGGGTCACCAGCAAATCGCGCTGTTAGCGGGCCCA
TTAAGTTCTGTCTCGGCGCGTCTGCGTCTGGCTGGCTGGCATAAATATCTCACTCGCAATCAAATTCAGC
CGATAGCGGAACGGGAAGGCGACTGGAGTGCCATGTCCGGTTTTCAACAAACCATGCAAATGCTGAATGA
GGGCATCGTTCCCACTGCGATGCTGGTTGCCAACGATCAGATGGCGCTGGGCGCAATGCGCGCCATTACC
GAGTCCGGGCTGCGCGTTGGTGCGGATATCTCGGTAGTGGGATACGACGATACCGAAGACAGCTCATGTT
ATATCCCGCCGTTAACCACCATCAAACAGGATTTTCGCCTGCTGGGGCAAACCAGCGTGGACCGCTTGCT
GCAACTCTCTCAGGGCCAGGCGGTGAAGGGCAATCAGCTGTTGCCCGTCTCACTGGTGAAAAGAAAAACC
ACCCTGGCGCCCAATACGCAAACCGCCTCTCCCCGCGCGTTGGCCGATTCATTAATGCAGCTGGCACGAC
AGGTTTCCCGACTGGAAAGCGGGCAGTGAGCGCAACGCAATTAATGTAAGTTAGCTCACTCATTAGGCAC
CGGGATCTCGACCGATGCCCTTGAGAGCCTTCAACCCAGTCAGCTCCTTCCGGTGGGCGCGGGGCATGAC
TATCGTCGCCGCACTTATGACTGTCTTCTTTATCATGCAACTCGTAGGACAGGTGCCGGCAGCGCTCTGG
GTCATTTTCGGCGAGGACCGCTTTCGCTGGAGCGCGACGATGATCGGCCTGTCGCTTGCGGTATTCGGAA
TCTTGCACGCCCTCGCTCAAGCCTTCGTCACTGGTCCCGCCACCAAACGTTTCGGCGAGAAGCAGGCCAT
TATCGCCGGCATGGCGGCCGACGCGCTGGGCTACGTCTTGCTGGCGTTCGCGACGCGAGGCTGGATGGCC
TTCCCCATTATGATTCTTCTCGCTTCCGGCGGCATCGGGATGCCCGCGTTGCAGGCCATGCTGTCCAGGC
AGGTAGATGACGACCATCAGGGACAGCTTCAAGGATCGCTCGCGGCTCTTACCAGCCTAACTTCGATCAC
TGGACCGCTGATCGTCACGGCGATTTATGCCGCCTCGGCGAGCACATGGAACGGGTTGGCATGGATTGTA
GGCGCCGCCCTATACCTTGTCTGCCTCCCCGCGTTGCGTCGCGGTGCATGGAGCCGGGCCACCTCGACCT
GAATGGAAGCCGGCGGCACCTCGCTAACGGATTCACCACTCCAAGAATTGGAGCCAATCAATTCTTGCGG
AGAACTGTGAATGCGCAAACCAACCCTTGGCAGAACATATCCATCGCGTCCGCCATCTCCAGCAGCCGCA
CGCGGCGCATCTCGGGCAGCGTTGGGTCCTGGCCACGGGTGCGCATGATCGTGCTCCTGTCGTTGAGGAC
CCGGCTAGGCTGGCGGGGTTGCCTTACTGGTTAGCAGAATGAATCACCGATACGCGAGCGAACGTGAAGC
GACTGCTGCTGCAAAACGTCTGCGACCTGAGCAACAACATGAATGGTCTTCGGTTTCCGTGTTTCGTAAA
GTCTGGAAACGCGGAAGTCAGCGCCCTGCACCATTATGTTCCGGATCTGCATCGCAGGATGCTGCTGGCT
ACCCTGTGGAACACCTACATCTGTATTAACGAAGCGCTGGCATTGACCCTGAGTGATTTTTCTCTGGTCC
CGCCGCATCCATACCGCCAGTTGTTTACCCTCACAACGTTCCAGTAACCGGGCATGTTCATCATCAGTAA
CCCGTATCGTGAGCATCCTCTCTCGTTTCATCGGTATCATTACCCCCATGAACAGAAATCCCCCTTACAC
GGAGGCATCAGTGACCAAACAGGAAAAAACCGCCCTTAACATGGCCCGCTTTATCAGAAGCCAGACATTA
ACGCTTCTGGAGAAACTCAACGAGCTGGACGCGGATGAACAGGCAGACATCTGTGAATCGCTTCACGACC
ACGCTGATGAGCTTTACCGCAGCTGCCTCGCGCGTTTCGGTGATGACGGTGAAAACCTCTGACACATGCA
GCTCCCGGAGACGGTCACAGCTTGTCTGTAAGCGGATGCCGGGAGCAGACAAGCCCGTCAGGGCGCGTCA
GCGGGTGTTGGCGGGTGTCGGGGCGCAGCCATGACCCAGTCACGTAGCGATAGCGGAGTGTATACTGGCT
TAACTATGCGGCATCAGAGCAGATTGTACTGAGAGTGCACCATATATGCGGTGTGAAATACCGCACAGAT
GCGTAAGGAGAAAATACCGCATCAGGCGCTCTTCCGCTTCCTCGCTCACTGACTCGCTGCGCTCGGTCGT
TCGGCTGCGGCGAGCGGTATCAGCTCACTCAAAGGCGGTAATACGGTTATCCACAGAATCAGGGGATAAC
GCAGGAAAGAACATGTGAGCAAAAGGCCAGCAAAAGGCCAGGAACCGTAAAAAGGCCGCGTTGCTGGCGT
TTTTCCATAGGCTCCGCCCCCCTGACGAGCATCACAAAAATCGACGCTCAAGTCAGAGGTGGCGAAACCC
GACAGGACTATAAAGATACCAGGCGTTTCCCCCTGGAAGCTCCCTCGTGCGCTCTCCTGTTCCGACCCTG
CCGCTTACCGGATACCTGTCCGCCTTTCTCCCTTCGGGAAGCGTGGCGCTTTCTCATAGCTCACGCTGTA
GGTATCTCAGTTCGGTGTAGGTCGTTCGCTCCAAGCTGGGCTGTGTGCACGAACCCCCCGTTCAGCCCGA
CCGCTGCGCCTTATCCGGTAACTATCGTCTTGAGTCCAACCCGGTAAGACACGACTTATCGCCACTGGCA
GCAGCCACTGGTAACAGGATTAGCAGAGCGAGGTATGTAGGCGGTGCTACAGAGTTCTTGAAGTGGTGGC
CTAACTACGGCTACACTAGAAGGACAGTATTTGGTATCTGCGCTCTGCTGAAGCCAGTTACCTTCGGAAA
AAGAGTTGGTAGCTCTTGATCCGGCAAACAAACCACCGCTGGTAGCGGTGGTTTTTTTGTTTGCAAGCAG
CAGATTACGCGCAGAAAAAAAGGATCTCAAGAAGATCCTTTGATCTTTTCTACGGGGTCTGACGCTCAGT
GGAACGAAAACTCACGTTAAGGGATTTTGGTCATGAGATTATCAAAAAGGATCTTCACCTAGATCCTTTT
AAATTAAAAATGAAGTTTTAAATCAATCTAAAGTATATATGAGTAAACTTGGTCTGACAGTTACCAATGC
TTAATCAGTGAGGCACCTATCTCAGCGATCTGTCTATTTCGTTCATCCATAGTTGCCTGACTCCCCGTCG
TGTAGATAACTACGATACGGGAGGGCTTACCATCTGGCCCCAGTGCTGCAATGATACCGCGAGACCCACG
CTCACCGGCTCCAGATTTATCAGCAATAAACCAGCCAGCCGGAAGGGCCGAGCGCAGAAGTGGTCCTGCA
ACTTTATCCGCCTCCATCCAGTCTATTAATTGTTGCCGGGAAGCTAGAGTAAGTAGTTCGCCAGTTAATA
GTTTGCGCAACGTTGTTGCCATTGCTGCAGGCATCGTGGTGTCACGCTCGTCGTTTGGTATGGCTTCATT
CAGCTCCGGTTCCCAACGATCAAGGCGAGTTACATGATCCCCCATGTTGTGCAAAAAAGCGGTTAGCTCC
TTCGGTCCTCCGATCGTTGTCAGAAGTAAGTTGGCCGCAGTGTTATCACTCATGGTTATGGCAGCACTGC
ATAATTCTCTTACTGTCATGCCATCCGTAAGATGCTTTTCTGTGACTGGTGAGTACTCAACCAAGTCATT
CTGAGAATAGTGTATGCGGCGACCGAGTTGCTCTTGCCCGGCGTCAACACGGGATAATACCGCGCCACAT
AGCAGAACTTTAAAAGTGCTCATCATTGGAAAACGTTCTTCGGGGCGAAAACTCTCAAGGATCTTACCGC
TGTTGAGATCCAGTTCGATGTAACCCACTCGTGCACCCAACTGATCTTCAGCATCTTTTACTTTCACCAG
CGTTTCTGGGTGAGCAAAAACAGGAAGGCAAAATGCCGCAAAAAAGGGAATAAGGGCGACACGGAAATGT
TGAATACTCATACTCTTCCTTTTTCAATATTATTGAAGCATTTATCAGGGTTATTGTCTCATGAGCGGAT
ACATATTTGAATGTATTTAGAAAAATAAACAAATAGGGGTTCCGCGCACATTTCCCCGAAAAGTGCCACC
TGACGTCTAAGAAACCATTATTATCATGACATTAACCTATAAAAATAGGCGTATCACGAGGCCCTTTCGT
CTTCAAGAA
Features (pLannotate 1.2.2; 21 found; start..end, strand, type, name):
     10..38      +  promoter       tet promoter: E. coli promoter for tetracycline efflux protein gene
     86..190     +  CDS            TcR (fragment): tetracycline efflux protein; tet; confers resistance to tetracycline
    213..260     -  terminator     T7 terminator: transcription terminator for bacteriophage T7 RNA polymerase
    268..317     -  CDS            SET1 (fragment): solubility-enhancement tag derived from T7 phage gene 10B
    331..720     -  CDS            ffh (fragment): SRP54_THEAQ - Experimental evidence at protein level: Swiss-Prot protein existence level 1. Involved in targeting and insertion of nascent membrane proteins into the cytoplasmic membrane. Binds to the hydrophobic signal sequence of the ribosome-nascent chain (RNC) as it emerges from the ribosomes. The SRP-RNC complex is then targeted to the cytoplasmic membrane where it interacts with the SRP receptor FtsY. From Thermus aquaticus.
    720..738     -  CDS            TEV site (fragment): tobacco etch virus (TEV) protease recognition and cleavage site
    760..777     -  CDS            7xHis (fragment): 6xHis affinity tag
    790..812     -  RBS            RBS: efficient ribosome binding site from bacteriophage T7 gene 10 (Olins and Rangwala, 1989)
    827..851     -  protein_bind   lac operator: The lac repressor binds to the lac operator to inhibit transcription in E. coli. This inhibition can be relieved by adding lactose or isopropyl-β-D-thiogalactopyranoside (IPTG). lac repressor encoded by lacI
    852..870     -  promoter       T7 promoter: promoter for bacteriophage T7 RNA polymerase
    892..1171    +  CDS            TcR (fragment): tetracycline efflux protein; tet; confers resistance to tetracycline
   1179..1256    +  promoter       lacI promoter: lacI
   1257..2339    +  CDS            lacI: lac repressor; lacI; The lac repressor binds to the lac operator to inhibit transcription in E. coli. This inhibition can be relieved by adding lactose or isopropyl-β-D-thiogalactopyranoside (IPTG).
   2352..2373    +  protein_bind   CAP binding site: CAP binding activates transcription in the presence of cAMP. E. coli catabolite activator protein
   2388..3012    +  CDS            TcR (fragment): tetracycline efflux protein; tet; confers resistance to tetracycline
   3254..3634    -  CDS            YPB1_ECOLX: Protein predicted: Swiss-Prot protein existence level 4. From Escherichia coli.
   3651..3842    +  CDS            rop: Rop protein, which maintains plasmids at low copy number; rop
   3944..4086    +  misc_feature   bom: basis of mobility region from pBR322
   4272..4860    -  rep_origin     ori: high-copy-number ColE1/pMB1/pBR322/pUC origin of replication
   5031..5891    -  CDS            AmpR: β-lactamase; bla; confers resistance to ampicillin, carbenicillin, and related antibiotics
   5892..5996    -  promoter       AmpR promoter: bla
