[The description below was written by a language model from this plasmid's Addgene catalogue record and pLannotate feature annotations shown in this document.]
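Description:
pTmaM4 is a bacterial expression plasmid built on the Novagen pET15b backbone, designed to produce a hexahistidine-tagged form of the M domain of Ffh, the signal recognition particle protein, from Thermotoga maritima. It is propagated in E. coli under ampicillin selection (β-lactamase with its own promoter) and replicates from a pBR322-type ColE1 origin. The rop gene and the bom mobility region are also present, consistent with the low copy number given in the catalogue entry. Several tetracycline-resistance fragments and a tet promoter appear in the feature table, but these are non-functional pBR322 remnants interrupted by the expression cassette and the lacI gene.

The roughly 500 bp insert was placed between the NcoI and BamHI sites, both retained. Transcription is driven by a T7 promoter with an adjacent lac operator, followed by the T7 gene 10 ribosome binding site and closed by the T7 terminator. The plasmid-borne lacI gene supplies repressor, so expression requires a host providing T7 RNA polymerase and is inducible with IPTG. The annotated reading frame begins with a His tag, then a partial match to a TEV protease recognition site, then the ffh coding segment. The annotation tool matched this segment to the Thermus aquaticus homologue, whereas the catalogue gives T. maritima as the source. A short downstream match to a T7 gene 10-derived tag is only a fragment and may be incidental. The assembled sequence is 6,099 nt, close to the nominal 6,000 bp listed.

The associated publication concerns rapid, nondenaturing purification of RNAs, which suggests the tagged M domain serves as an affinity reagent in that method, although the record does not spell out its exact role.
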