Addgene plasmid #67714: pTmaM4
Purpose: Expression vector hexahistidine tagged variant of the Thermotoga maritima M-domain protein
Depositing lab: Robert Batey & Jeffrey Kieft. Depositing organization: University of Colorado, Boulder. Publication: A general method for rapid and nondenaturing purification of RNAs. Kieft JS, Batey RT. RNA. 2004 Jun;10(6):988-95. PubMed 15146082.
Backbone
  Vector backbone: pET15b
  Backbone manufacturer: Novagen
  Backbone size w/o insert (bp): 5708
  Total vector size (bp): 6000
  Modifications to backbone: Insertion between NcoI and BamHI sites
  Vector type: Bacterial Expression
Growth in bacteria
  Bacterial resistance: Ampicillin, 100 μg/mL
  Growth temperature: 37°C
  Growth strain: DH5alpha
  Copy number: Low Copy
Gene/Insert
  Gene/Insert name: Thermotoga marítima Ffh-M domain
  Species: Thermotoga marítima
  Insert size (bp): 500
  Promoter: T7 RNA polymerase
  Tag / fusion protein: hexahistidine tag (N terminal on backbone)
  Cloning method: Restriction Enzyme; 5′ cloning site NcoI (not destroyed); 3′ cloning site BamHI (not destroyed)
  Sequencing primers: 5′ T7; 3′ T7term
Terms and licenses: Academic/Nonprofit Terms; Industry Terms: Not Available to Industry
How to cite: pTmaM4 was a gift from Robert Batey & Jeffrey Kieft (Addgene plasmid # 67714 ; http://n2t.net/addgene:67714 ; RRID:Addgene_67714)
