>Addgene plasmid #67714 | pTmaM4 | addgene partial sequence | sequence record 126587 | T7 5'-TAATACGACTCACTATAGGG-3'
ATTCCCCTCTAGAAATAATTTTGTTTAACTTTAAGAAGGAGATATACCATGGGCCATCACCATCACCATC
ACATCGAGGGAAGGCCGGCAGCTGAAAACCTGTACTTCCAGGGGGACGTTCTTTCACTGATCGAAAAAGT
GGAAAAGGAACTCGATCAGGAAAAGATGAAGAAAAGCGCAGAAAAGTTCCTGAAGGCAGAGTTCACCCTG
GAAGATTTCAAAGAACAGCTTCAGGAGATGAAAAAACTCGGACCTCTTTCTTCCATTCTTGAGATGCTTC
CAGGTGCACCGAAGGTCGATGTGGAGATGAGTGAAAAGGAGCTGAAAAAGATCGAGGCCATCATAAATTC
GATGACCATAGAAGAGAGAAGAAATCCCGGTATAATAAACGCCAGTAGAAAAAGGAGAATCGCACGTGGA
AGTGGAACTACCGTCCAGGATGTGAACAAACTTCTCAAAAGCTATGAACAGATGAAAGCTCTAATGAAGA
GGATGAAAAAATAATGAGGATCCGGCTGCTAACAAAGCCCGAAAGGAAGCTGAGTTGGCTGCTGCCACCG
CTGAGCAATAACTAGCATAACCCCTTGGGGCCTCTAAACGGGTCTTGAGGGGTTTTTTGCTGAAAGGAGG
AACTATATCCGGATATCCCGCAAGAGGCCCGGCAGTACCGGCATAACCAAGCCTATGCCTACAGCATCCA
GGGTGACGGTGCCGAGGATGACGATGAGCGCATTGTTAGATTTCATACACGGTGCCTGACTGCGTTAGCA
ATTTAACTGTGATAAACTACCGCATTAAAGCTTATCGATGATAAGCTGTCAAACATGAGAATTCTTGAAG
ACGAAAGGGCCTCGTGATACGCCTATTTTTATAGGTTAATGTCATGATAATAATGGTTTCTTAGACGTCA
GGTGGCACTTTTCGGGGAAATGTGCGCGGAACCCCTATTTGTTTATTTTTCTAAATACATTCAAATATGT
ATCCGCTCATGAGACAATAACCCTGATAAATGCTTCAATAATATTGAAAAAGGAAGAGTATGAGTATTCA
ACATTTCCGTGTCGCCCTTATTCCCTTTTT
